Addgene plasmid #115492: pPBbsr-mKO-MK2
Purpose: Expression vector for the p38 activity reporter mKO-MK2 in mammalian cells
Depositing lab: Kazuhiro Aoki. Publication: Cell-to-Cell Heterogeneity in p38-Mediated Cross-Inhibition of JNK Causes Stochastic Cell Death. Miura H, Kondo Y, Matsuda M, Aoki K. Cell Rep. 2018 Sep 4;24(10):2658-2668. doi: 10.1016/j.celrep.2018.08.020. PubMed 30184500.
Backbone
  Vector backbone: pPB
  Backbone manufacturer: Allan Bradley (Wellcome Sanger Institute)
  Backbone size w/o insert (bp): 6752
  Total vector size (bp): 8615
  Vector type: Mammalian Expression
  Selectable markers: Blasticidin
Growth in bacteria
  Bacterial resistance: Ampicillin, 100 μg/mL
  Growth temperature: 37°C
  Growth strain: DH5alpha
  Copy number: High Copy
Gene/Insert
  Gene/Insert name: mKO-MK2 (alt names: MAPKAPK2; mitogen-activated protein kinase-activated protein kinase 2)
  Species: H. sapiens (human)
  Insert size (bp): 1863
  GenBank ID: NM_032960.3
  Entrez Gene: MAPKAPK2 (a.k.a. MAPKAP-K2, MK-2, MK2)
  Promoter: CAG
  Tag / fusion protein: monomeric Kusabira Orange (mKO) (N terminal on insert)
  Cloning method: Restriction Enzyme; 5′ cloning site EcoRI (not destroyed); 3′ cloning site NotI (not destroyed)
  Sequencing primers: 5′ catgttcatgccttcttctttttcc; 3′ gggccctcacattgccaaa
Terms and licenses: Academic/Nonprofit Terms; Industry Terms: Not Available to Industry
How to cite: pPBbsr-mKO-MK2 was a gift from Kazuhiro Aoki (Addgene plasmid # 115492 ; http://n2t.net/addgene:115492 ; RRID:Addgene_115492)
