[The description below was written by a language model from this plasmid's Addgene catalogue record and pLannotate feature annotations shown in this document.]
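Description:
pPBbsr-mKO-MK2 is a mammalian expression plasmid built on the pPB backbone, a name associated with piggyBac transposon vectors. The automated feature table does not annotate any transposon terminal repeats, so transposase-mediated genomic integration is suggested by the name rather than shown by the annotation. In E. coli the plasmid is maintained at high copy through a ColE1/pUC-type origin and selected with ampicillin via the β-lactamase gene. An f1 origin, T3 and T7 promoters, and remnants of lac promoter/operator, lacI and lacZα sequence are leftovers of the cloning-vector scaffold. The sequenced record (8,624 nt) is close to the catalogued total size of 8,615 bp.

The payload is a single bicistronic unit driven by the CAG promoter, annotated here as its parts: the CMV enhancer, the chicken β-actin promoter and a chimeric β-actin/β-globin intron. This promoter expresses monomeric Kusabira Orange (mKO) fused to the N terminus of human MAPKAPK2 (MK2), inserted between EcoRI and NotI sites. Downstream, an EMCV IRES allows translation of the bsr blasticidin S deaminase gene from the same transcript, which ends at a bovine growth hormone polyadenylation signal. Blasticidin-resistant cells should therefore also express the orange fusion protein.

MK2 is a stress-activated kinase that is phosphorylated and activated directly by p38 MAPK, and the record describes the fusion as a p38 activity reporter for mammalian cells. The record does not spell out the readout, though fluorescent MK2 fusions are generally followed by live imaging of their localisation. The associated study examined cell-to-cell heterogeneity in p38-mediated cross-inhibition of JNK and stochastic cell death.
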