Features (pLannotate 1.2.2; 25 found; start..end, strand, type, name):
      1..380     +  enhancer       CMV enhancer: human cytomegalovirus immediate early enhancer
    382..658     +  promoter       chicken β-actin promoter: No description available
    659..1675    +  intron         chimeric intron: chimera between introns from chicken β-actin and rabbit β-globin
   1673..1732    +  CDS            HBB (fragment): HBB_LEPEU - Experimental evidence at protein level: Swiss-Prot protein existence level 1. Involved in oxygen transport from the lung to the various peripheral tissues. From Lepus europaeus (European hare).
   1733..2386    +  CDS            mKO: mKO is a basic (constitutively fluorescent) orange fluorescent protein published in 2004, derived from Verrillofungia concinna. It has low acid sensitivity.
   2393..3592    +  CDS            MAPKAPK2: MAPK2_HUMAN - Experimental evidence at protein level: Swiss-Prot protein existence level 1. Stress-activated serine/threonine-protein kinase involved in cytokine production, endocytosis, reorganization of the cytoskeleton, cell migration, cell cycle control, chromatin remodeling, DNA damage response and transcriptional regulation. Following stress, it is phosphorylated and activated by MAP kinase p38-alpha/MAPK14, leading to phosphorylation of substrates. Phosphorylates serine in the peptide sequence, Hyd-X-R-X(2)-S, where Hyd is a large hydrophobic residue. Phosphorylates ALOX5, CDC25B, CDC25
   3666..4227    +  misc_feature   IRES: internal ribosome entry site (IRES) of the encephalomyocarditis virus (EMCV)
   4236..4655    +  CDS            bsr: BSR_BACCE - Experimental evidence at protein level: Swiss-Prot protein existence level 1. Catalyzes the deamination of the cytosine moiety of the antibiotics blasticidin S, cytomycin and acetylblasticidin S. From Bacillus cereus.
   4704..4928    +  polyA_signal   bGH poly(A) signal: bovine growth hormone polyadenylation signal
   4932..4948    +  promoter       SV40 promoter (fragment): SV40 enhancer and early promoter
   4999..5015    -  protein_bind   lac operator: The lac repressor binds to the lac operator to inhibit transcription in E. coli. This inhibition can be relieved by adding lactose or isopropyl-β-D-thiogalactopyranoside (IPTG). lac repressor encoded by lacI
   5023..5053    -  promoter       lac promoter: promoter for the E. coli lac operon
   5068..5089    -  protein_bind   CAP binding site: CAP binding activates transcription in the presence of cAMP. E. coli catabolite activator protein
   5102..5141    -  CDS            lacI (fragment): lac repressor; lacI; The lac repressor binds to the lac operator to inhibit transcription in E. coli. This inhibition can be relieved by adding lactose or isopropyl-β-D-thiogalactopyranoside (IPTG).
   5426..5444    -  promoter       T3 promoter: promoter for bacteriophage T3 RNA polymerase
   5489..5505    -  protein_bind   lac operator: The lac repressor binds to the lac operator to inhibit transcription in E. coli. This inhibition can be relieved by adding lactose or isopropyl-β-D-thiogalactopyranoside (IPTG). lac repressor encoded by lacI
   5513..5543    -  promoter       lac promoter: promoter for the E. coli lac operon
   5558..5579    -  protein_bind   CAP binding site: CAP binding activates transcription in the presence of cAMP. E. coli catabolite activator protein
   5592..5684    -  CDS            lacI (fragment): lac repressor; lacI; The lac repressor binds to the lac operator to inhibit transcription in E. coli. This inhibition can be relieved by adding lactose or isopropyl-β-D-thiogalactopyranoside (IPTG).
   5867..6455    -  rep_origin     ori: high-copy-number ColE1/pMB1/pBR322/pUC origin of replication
   6626..7486    -  CDS            AmpR: β-lactamase; bla; confers resistance to ampicillin, carbenicillin, and related antibiotics
   7487..7591    -  promoter       AmpR promoter: bla
   7644..8072    -  rep_origin     f1 ori (sequence partly withheld): f1 bacteriophage origin of replication; arrow indicates direction of (+) strand synthesis
   8077..8232    -  CDS            lacZα (fragment): LacZα fragment of β-galactosidase; lacZ fragment
   8240..8258    +  promoter       T7 promoter: promoter for bacteriophage T7 RNA polymerase
>Addgene plasmid #115492 | pPBbsr-mKO-MK2 | addgene full sequence | sequence record 231520 | Addgene NGS Result
GACATTGATTATTGACTAGTTATTAATAGTAATCAATTACGGGGTCATTAGTTCATAGCCCATATATGGA
GTTCCGCGTTACATAACTTACGGTAAATGGCCCGCCTGGCTGACCGCCCAACGACCCCCGCCCATTGACG
TCAATAATGACGTATGTTCCCATAGTAACGCCAATAGGGACTTTCCATTGACGTCAATGGGTGGAGTATT
TACGGTAAACTGCCCACTTGGCAGTACATCAAGTGTATCATATGCCAAGTACGCCCCCTATTGACGTCAA
TGACGGTAAATGGCCCGCCTGGCATTATGCCCAGTACATGACCTTATGGGACTTTCCTACTTGGCAGTAC
ATCTACGTATTAGTCATCGCTATTACCATGGTCGAGGTGAGCCCCACGTTCTGCTTCACTCTCCCCATCT
CCCCCCCCTCCCCACCCCCAATTTTGTATTTATTTATTTTTTAATTATTTTGTGCAGCGATGGGGGCGGG
GGGGRGGGGGGGCGCGCGCCAGGCGGGGCGGGGCGGGGCGAGGGGCGGGGCGGGGCGAGGCGGAGAGGTG
CGGCGGCAGCCAATCAGAGCGGCGCGCTCCGAAAGTTTCCTTTTATGGCGAGGCGGCGGCGGCGGCGGCC
CTATAAAAAGCGAAGCGCGCGGCGGGCGGGAGTCGCTGCGCGCTGCCTTCGCCCCGTGCCCCGCTCCGCC
GCCGCCTCGCGCCGCCCGCCCCGGCTCTGACTGACCGCGTTACTCCCACAGGTGAGCGGGCGGGACGGCC
CTTCTCCTCCGGGCTGTAATTAGCGCTTGGTTTAATGACGGCTTGTTTCTTTTCTGTGGCTGCGTGAAAG
CCTTGAGGGGCTCCGGGAGGGCCCTTTGTGCGGGGGGAGCGGCTCGGGGGGTGCGTGCGTGTGTGTGTGC
GTGGGGAGCGCCGCGTGCGGCTCCGCGCTGCCCGGCGGCTGTGAGCGCTGCGGGCGCGGCGCGGGGCTTT
GTGCGCTCCGCAGTGTGCGCGAGGGGAGCGCGGCCGGGGGCGGTGCCCCGCGGTGCGGGGGGGGCTGCGA
GGGGAACAAAGGCTGCGTGCGGGGTGTGTGCGTGGGGGGGTGAGCAGGGGGTGTGGGCGCGTCGGTCGGG
CTGCAACCCCCCCTGCACCCCCCTCCCCGAGTTGCTGAGCACGGCCCGGCTTCGGGTGCGGGGCTCCGTA
CGGGGCGTGGCGCGGGGCTCGCCGTGCCGGGCGGGGGGTGGCGGCAGGTGGGGGTGCCGGGCGGGGCGGG
GCCGCCTCGGGCCGGGGAGGGCTCGGGGGAGGGGCGCGGCGGCCCCCGGAGCGCCGGCGGCTGTCGAGGC
GCGGCGAGCCGCAGCCATTGCCTTTTATGGTAATCGTGCGAGAGGGCGCAGGGACTTCCTTTGTCCCAAA
TCTGTGCGGAGCCGAAATCTGGGAGGCGCCGCCGCACCCCCTCTAGCGGGCGCGGGGCGAAGCGGTGCGG
CGCCGGCAGGAAGGAAATGGGCGGGGAGGGCCTTCGTGCGTCGCCGCGCCGCCGTCCCCTTCTCCCTCTC
CAGCCTCGGGGCTGTCCGCGGGGGGACGGCTGCCTTCGGGGGGGACGGGGCAGGGCGGGGTTCGGCTTCT
GGCGTGTGACCGGCGGCTCTAGAGCCTCTGCTAACCATGTTCATGCCTTCTTCTTTTTCCTACAGCTCCT
GGGCAACGTGCTGGTTATTGTGCTGTCTCATCATTTTGGCAAAGAATTCACCATGGTGAGCGTGATCAAG
CCCGAGATGAAGATGAGGTACTACATGGACGGCTCCGTCAATGGGCATGAGTTCACAATCGAGGGTGAGG
GCACAGGCAGACCTTACGAGGGACATCAGGAGATGACACTGCGCGTCACAATGGCCAAGGGCGGGCCAAT
GCCTTTCGCCTTCGACCTGGTGTCCCACGTGTTCTGTTACGGCCACAGACCTTTTACTAAATATCCAGAA
GAGATCCCAGACTATTTCAAGCAGGCCTTTCCTGAGGGCCTGTCCTGGGAGAGGTCCCTGGAGTTCGAGG
ACGGCGGCTCCGCCTCCGTGAGCGCCCACATCAGCCTGAGGGGCAACACCTTCTACCACAAGTCCAAGTT
CACCGGCGTGAACTTCCCCGCCGACGGCCCCATCATGCAGAACCAGAGCGTGGACTGGGAGCCCTCCACC
GAGAAGATCACCGCCAGCGACGGCGTGCTGAAGGGCGACGTGACCATGTACCTGAAGCTGGAGGGCGGCG
GCAACCACAAGTGCCAGTTCAAGACCACCTACAAGGCCGCCAAGAAGATCCTGAAGATGCCCGGCAGCCA
CTACATCAGCCACAGGCTGGTGAGGAAGACCGAGGGCAACATCACCGAGCTGGGGGAGGACGCCGTGGCC
CACTCCCTCGAGATGCTGTCCAACTCCCAGGGCCAGAGCCCGCCGGTGCCGTTCCCCGCCCCGGCCCCGC
CGCCGCAGCCCCCCACCCCTGCCCTGCCGCACCCCCCGGCGCAGCCGCCGCCGCCGCCCCCGCAGCAGTT
CCCGCAGTTCCACGTCAAGTCCGGCCTGCAGATCAAGAAGAACGCCATCATCGATGACTACAAGGTCACC
AGCCAGGTCCTGGGGCTGGGCATCAACGGCAAAGTTTTGCAGATCTTCAACAAGAGGACCCAGGAGAAAT
TCGCCCTCAAAATGCTTCAGGACTGCCCCAAGGCCCGCAGGGAGGTGGAGCTGCACTGGCGGGCCTCCCA
GTGCCCGCACATCGTACGGATCGTGGATGTGTACGAGAATCTGTACGCAGGGAGGAAGTGCCTGCTGATT
GTCATGGAATGTTTGGACGGTGGAGAACTCTTTAGCCGAATCCAGGATCGAGGAGACCAGGCATTCACAG
AAAGAGAAGCATCCGAAATCATGAAGAGCATCGGTGAGGCCATCCAGTATCTGCATTCAATCAACATTGC
CCATCGGGATGTCAAGCCTGAGAATCTCTTATACACCTCCAAAAGGCCCAACGCCATCCTGAAACTCACT
GACTTTGGCTTTGCCAAGGAAACCACCAGCCACAACTCTTTGACCACTCCTTGTTATACACCGTACTATG
TGGCTCCAGAAGTGCTGGGTCCAGAGAAGTATGACAAGTCCTGTGACATGTGGTCCCTGGGTGTCATCAT
GTACATCCTGCTGTGTGGGTATCCCCCCTTCTACTCCAACCACGGCCTTGCCATCTCTCCGGGCATGAAG
ACTCGCATCCGAATGGGCCAGTATGAATTTCCCAACCCAGAATGGTCAGAAGTATCAGAGGAAGTGAAGA
TGCTCATTCGGAATCTGCTGAAAACAGAGCCCACCCAGAGAATGACCATCACCGAGTTTATGAACCACCC
TTGGATCATGCAATCAACAAAGGTCCCTCAAACCCCACTGCACACCAGCCGGGTCCTGAAGGAGGACAAG
GAGCGGTGGGAGGATGTCAAGGAGGAGATGACCAGTGCCTTGGCCACAATGCGCGTTGACTACGAGCAGA
TCAAGATAAAAAAGATTGAAGATGCATCCAACCCTCTGCTGCTGAAGAGGCGGAAGAAAGCTCGGGCCCT
GGAGGCTGCGGCTCTGGCCCACTGAGGCGGCCGCGGTAACAATTGTTAACTAACTTAAGCTAGCAACGGT
TTCCCTCTAGCGGGATCAATTCCGCCCCCCCCCCCTAACGTTACTGGCCGAAGCCGCTTGGAATAAGGCC
GGTGTGCGTTTGTCTATATGTTATTTTCCACCATATTGCCGTCTTTTGGCAATGTGAGGGCCCGGAAACC
TGGCCCTGTCTTCTTGACGAGCATTCCTAGGGGTCTTTCCCCTCTCGCCAAAGGAATGCAAGGTCTGTTG
AATGTCGTGAAGGAAGCAGTTCCTCTGGAAGCTTCTTGAAGACAAACAACGTCTGTAGCGACCCTTTGCA
GGCAGCGGAACCCCCCACCTGGCGACAGGTGCCTCTGCGGCCAAAAGCCACGTGTATAAGATACACCTGC
AAAGGCGGCACAACCCCAGTGCCACGTTGTGAGTTGGATAGTTGTGGAAAGAGTCAAATGGCTCTCCTCA
AGCGTATTCAACAAGGGGCTGAAGGATGCCCAGAAGGTACCCCATTGTATGGGATCTGATCTGGGGCCTC
GGTGCACATGCTTTACATGTGTTTAGTCGAGGTTAAAAAAACGTCTAGGCCCCCCGAACCACGGGGACGT
GGTTTTCCTTTGAAAAACACGATAATACCATGGTCATGAAAACATTTAACATTTCTCAACAAGATCTAGA
ATTAGTAGAAGTAGCGACAGAGAAGATTACAATGCTTTATGAGGATAATAAACATCATGTGGGAGCGGCA
ATTCGTACGAAAACAGGAGAAATCATTTCGGCAGTACATATTGAAGCGTATATAGGACGAGTAACTGTTT
GTGCAGAAGCCATTGCGATTGGTAGTGCAGTTTCGAATGGACAAAAGGATTTTGACACGATTGTAGCTGT
TAGACACCCTTATTCTGACGAAGTAGATAGAAGTATTCGAGTGGTAAGTCCTTGTGGTATGTGTAGGGAG
TTGATTTCAGACTATGCACCAGATTGTTTTGTGTTAATAGAAATGAATGGCAAGTTAGTCAAAACTACGA
TTGAAGAACTCATTCCACTCAAATATACCCGAAATTAAAAGTCGAGATGCATCGATGATCTAGAGCTCGC
TGATCAGCCTCGACTGTGCCTTCTAGTTGCCAGCCATCTGTTGTTTGCCCCTCCCCCGTGCCTTCCTTGA
CCCTGGAAGGTGCCACTCCCACTGTCCTTTCCTAATAAAATGAGGAAATTGCATCGCATTGTCTGAGTAG
GTGTCATTCTATTCTGGGGGGTGGGGTGGGGCAGGACAGCAAGGGGGAGGATTGGGAAGACAATAGCAGG
CATGCTGGGGATGCGGTGGGCTCTATGGCTTCTGAGGCGGAAAGAACCTGCAGCCCAAGCTTGGCGTAAT
CATGGTCATAGCTGTTTCCTGTGTGAAATTGTTATCCGCTCACAATTCCACACAACATACGAGCCGGAAG
CATAAAGTGTAAAGCCTGGGGTGCCTAATGAGTGAGCTAACTCACATTAATTGCGTTGCGCTCACTGCCC
GCTTTCCAGTCGGGAAACCTGTCGTGCCAGCGGATCTTAAAAGTTTTGTTACTTTATAGAAGAAATTTTG
AGTTTTTGTTTTTTTTTAATAAATAAATAAACATAAATAAATTGTTTGTTGAATTTATTATTAGTATGTA
AGTGTAAATATAATAAAACTTAATATCTATTCAAATTAATAAATAAACCTCGATATACAGACCGATAAAA
CACATGCGTCAATTTTACGCATGATTATCTTTAACGTACGTCACAATATGATTATCTTTCTAGGGTTAAT
CTAGTATACGCGTTTAATTAATCCAGCTTTTGTTCCCTTTAGTGAGGGTTAATTGCGCGCTTGGCGTAAT
CATGGTCATAGCTGTTTCCTGTGTGAAATTGTTATCCGCTCACAATTCCACACAACATACGAGCCGGAAG
CATAAAGTGTAAAGCCTGGGGTGCCTAATGAGTGAGCTAACTCACATTAATTGCGTTGCGCTCACTGCCC
GCTTTCCAGTCGGGAAACCTGTCGTGCCAGCTGCATTAATGAATCGGCCAACGCGCGGGGAGAGGCGGTT
TGCGTATTGGGCGCTCTTCCGCTTCCTCGCTCACTGACTCGCTGCGCTCGGTCGTTCGGCTGCGGCGAGC
GGTATCAGCTCACTCAAAGGCGGTAATACGGTTATCCACAGAATCAGGGGATAACGCAGGAAAGAACATG
TGAGCAAAAGGCCAGCAAAAGGCCAGGAACCGTAAAAAGGCCGCGTTGCTGGCGTTTTTCCATAGGCTCC
GCCCCCCTGACGAGCATCACAAAAATCGACGCTCAAGTCAGAGGTGGCGAAACCCGACAGGACTATAAAG
ATACCAGGCGTTTCCCCCTGGAAGCTCCCTCGTGCGCTCTCCTGTTCCGACCCTGCCGCTTACCGGATAC
CTGTCCGCCTTTCTCCCTTCGGGAAGCGTGGCGCTTTCTCATAGCTCACGCTGTAGGTATCTCAGTTCGG
TGTAGGTCGTTCGCTCCAAGCTGGGCTGTGTGCACGAACCCCCCGTTCAGCCCGACCGCTGCGCCTTATC
CGGTAACTATCGTCTTGAGTCCAACCCGGTAAGACACGACTTATCGCCACTGGCAGCAGCCACTGGTAAC
AGGATTAGCAGAGCGAGGTATGTAGGCGGTGCTACAGAGTTCTTGAAGTGGTGGCCTAACTACGGCTACA
CTAGAAGAACAGTATTTGGTATCTGCGCTCTGCTGAAGCCAGTTACCTTCGGAAAAAGAGTTGGTAGCTC
TTGATCCGGCAAACAAACCACCGCTGGTAGCGGTGGTTTTTTTGTTTGCAAGCAGCAGATTACGCGCAGA
AAAAAAGGATCTCAAGAAGATCCTTTGATCTTTTCTACGGGGTCTGACGCTCAGTGGAACGAAAACTCAC
GTTAAGGGATTTTGGTCATGAGATTATCAAAAAGGATCTTCACCTAGATCCTTTTAAATTAAAAATGAAG
TTTTAAATCAATCTAAAGTATATATGAGTAAACTTGGTCTGACAGTTACCAATGCTTAATCAGTGAGGCA
CCTATCTCAGCGATCTGTCTATTTCGTTCATCCATAGTTGCCTGACTCCCCGTCGTGTAGATAACTACGA
TACGGGAGGGCTTACCATCTGGCCCCAGTGCTGCAATGATACCGCGAGACCCACGCTCACCGGCTCCAGA
TTTATCAGCAATAAACCAGCCAGCCGGAAGGGCCGAGCGCAGAAGTGGTCCTGCAACTTTATCCGCCTCC
ATCCAGTCTATTAATTGTTGCCGGGAAGCTAGAGTAAGTAGTTCGCCAGTTAATAGTTTGCGCAACGTTG
TTGCCATTGCTACAGGCATCGTGGTGTCACGCTCGTCGTTTGGTATGGCTTCATTCAGCTCCGGTTCCCA
ACGATCAAGGCGAGTTACATGATCCCCCATGTTGTGCAAAAAAGCGGTTAGCTCCTTCGGTCCTCCGATC
GTTGTCAGAAGTAAGTTGGCCGCAGTGTTATCACTCATGGTTATGGCAGCACTGCATAATTCTCTTACTG
TCATGCCATCCGTAAGATGCTTTTCTGTGACTGGTGAGTACTCAACCAAGTCATTCTGAGAATAGTGTAT
GCGGCGACCGAGTTGCTCTTGCCCGGCGTCAATACGGGATAATACCGCGCCACATAGCAGAACTTTAAAA
GTGCTCATCATTGGAAAACGTTCTTCGGGGCGAAAACTCTCAAGGATCTTACCGCTGTTGAGATCCAGTT
CGATGTAACCCACTCGTGCACCCAACTGATCTTCAGCATCTTTTACTTTCACCAGCGTTTCTGGGTGAGC
AAAAACAGGAAGGCAAAATGCCGCAAAAAAGGGAATAAGGGCGACACGGAAATGTTGAATACTCATACTC
TTCCTTTTTCAATATTATTGAAGCATTTATCAGGGTTATTGTCTCATGAGCGGATACATATTTGAATGTA
TTTAGAAAAATAAACAAATAGGGGTTCCGCGCACATTTCCCCGAAAAGTGCCACCTAAATTGTAAGCGTT
AATATTTTGTTAAAATTCGCGTTAAATTTTTGTTAAATCAGCTCATTTTTTAACCAATAGGCCGAAATCG
GCAAAATCCCTTATAAATCAAAAGAATAGACCGAGATAGGGT
[37 nt withheld, positions 7743-7779]
AAAGAACGTGGACTCCAACGTCAAAGG
[49 nt withheld, positions 7807-7855]
T
[91 nt withheld, positions 7857-7947]
G
[124 nt withheld, positions 7949-8072]
CCCATTCGCCATTCAGGCTGCGCAACTGTTGGGAAGGGCGATCGGTGCGGGCCTCTTCGCTATTACGCCA
GCTGGCGAAAGGGGGATGTGCTGCAAGGCGATTAAGTTGGGTAACGCCAGGGTTTTCCCAGTCACGACGT
TGTAAAACGACGGCCAGTGAGCGCGCGTAATACGACTCACTATAGGGCGAATTGGGGCGCGCCATTCTAG
ATTAACCCTAGAAAGATAGTCTGCGTAAAATTGACGCATGCATTCTTGAAATATTGCTCTCTCTTTCTAA
ATAGCGCGAATCCGTCGCTGTGCATTTAGGACATCTCAGTCGCCGCTTGGAGCTCCCGTGAGGCGTGCTT
GTCAATGCGGTAAGTGTCACTGATTTTGAACTATAACGACCGCGTGAGTCAAAATGACGCATGATTATCT
TTTACGTGACTTTTAAGATTTAACTCATACGATAATTATATTGTTATTTCATGTTCTACTTACGTGATAA
CTTATTATATATATATTTTCTTGTTATAGATATCAACTAGAATGCTAGCATGGGCCCATCTC
